>Addgene plasmid #35464 | pRSII423 | depositor full sequence | sequence record 50865 | pRSII423 sequence 5801 bps
TCGCGCGTTTCGGTGATGACGGTGAAAACCTCTGACACATGCAGCTCCCGGAGACGGTCACAGCTTGTCT
GTAAGCGGATGCCGGGAGCAGACAAGCCCGTCAGGGCGCGTCAGCGGGTGTTGGCGGGTGTCGGGGCTGG
CTTAACTATGCGGCATCAGAGCAGATTGTACTGAGAGTGCACCATAAATTCCCGTTTTAAGAGCTTGGTG
AGCGCTAGGAGTCACTGCCAGGTATCGTTTGAACACGGCATTAGTCAGGGAAGTCATAACACAGTCCTTT
CCCGCAATTTTCTTTTTCTATTACTCTTGGCCTCCTCTAGTACACTCTATATTTTTTTATGCCTCGGTAA
TGATTTTCATTTTTTTTTTTCCACCTAGCGGATGACTCTTTTTTTTTCTTAGCGATTGGCATTATCACAT
AATGAATTATACATTATATAAAGTAATGTGATTTCTTCGAAGAATATACTAAAAAATGAGCAGGCAAGAT
AAACGAAGGCAAAGATGACAGAGCAGAAAGCCCTAGTAAAGCGTATTACAAATGAAACCAAGATTCAGAT
TGCGATCTCTTTAAAGGGTGGTCCCCTAGCGATAGAGCACTCGATCTTCCCAGAAAAAGAGGCAGAAGCA
GTAGCAGAACAGGCCACACAATCGCAAGTGATTAACGTCCACACAGGTATAGGGTTTCTGGACCATATGA
TACATGCTCTGGCCAAGCATTCCGGCTGGTCGCTAATCGTTGAGTGCATTGGTGACTTACACATAGACGA
CCATCACACCACTGAAGACTGCGGGATTGCTCTCGGTCAAGCATTTAAAGAGGCCCTAGGGGCCGTGCGT
GGAGTAAAAAGGTTTGGATCAGGATTTGCGCCTTTGGATGAGGCACTTTCCAGAGCGGTGGTAGATCTTT
CGAACAGGCCGTACGCAGTTGTCGAACTTGGTTTGCAAAGGGAGAAAGTAGGAGATCTCTCTTGCGAGAT
GATCCCGCATTTTCTTGAAAGTTTTGCAGAGGCTAGCAGAATTACCCTCCACGTTGATTGTCTGCGAGGC
AAGAATGATCATCACCGTAGTGAGAGTGCGTTCAAGGCTCTTGCGGTTGCCATAAGAGAAGCCACCTCGC
CCAATGGTACAAACGATGTTCCCTCCACCAAAGGTGTTCTTATGTAGTGACACCGATTATTTAAAGTTGC
AGCATACGATATATATACATGTGTATATATGTATACCTATGAATGTCAGTAAGTATGTATACGAACAGTA
TGATACTGAAGATGACAAGGTAATGCATCATTCTATACGTGTCATTCTGAACGAGGCGCGCTTTCCTTTT
TTCTTTTTGCTTTTTCTTTTTTTTTCTCTTGAACTCGACGGATCTATGCGGTGTGAAATACCGCACAGAT
GCGTAAGGAGAAAATACCGCATCAGGAAATTGTAAGCGTTAATATTTTGTTAAAATTCGCGTTAAATTTT
TGTTAAATCAGCTCATTTTTTAACCAATAGGCCGAAATCGGCAAAATCCCTTATAAATCAAAAGAATAGA
CCGAGATAGGGT
[37 nt withheld, positions 1553-1589]
AAAGAACGTGGACTCCAACGTCAAAGG
[49 nt withheld, positions 1617-1665]
T
[91 nt withheld, positions 1667-1757]
G
[124 nt withheld, positions 1759-1882]
CCATTCGCCATTCAGGCTGCGCAACTGTTGGGAAGGGCGATCGGTGCGGGCCTCTTCGCTATTACGCCAG
CTGGCGAAAGGGGGATGTGCTGCAAGGCGATTAAGTTGGGTAACGCCAGGGTTTTCCCAGTCACGACGTT
GTAAAACGACGGCCAGTGAGCGCGCGTAATACGACTCACTATAGGGCGAATTGGGTACCGGGCCCCCCCT
CGAGGTCGACGGTATCGATAAGCTTGATATCGAATTCCTGCAGCCCGGGGGATCCACTAGTTCTAGAGCG
GCCGCCACCGCGGTGGAGCTCCAGCTTTTGTTCCCTTTAGTGAGGGTTAATTGCGCGCTTGGCGTAATCA
TGGTCATAGCTGTTTCCTGTGTGAAATTGTTATCCGCTCACAATTCCACACAACATACGAGCCGGAAGCA
TAAAGTGTAAAGCCTGGGGTGCCTAATGAGTGAGCTAACTCACATTAATTGCGTTGCGCTCACTGCCCGC
TTTCCAGTCGGGAAACCTGTCGTGCCAGCTGCATTAATGAATCGGCCAACGCGCGGGGAGAGGCGGTTTG
CGTATTGGGCGCTCTTCCGCTTCCTCGCTCACTGACTCGCTGCGCTCGGTCGTTCGGCTGCGGCGAGCGG
TATCAGCTCACTCAAAGGCGGTAATACGGTTATCCACAGAATCAGGGGATAACGCAGGAAAGAACATGTG
AGCAAAAGGCCAGCAAAAGGCCAGGAACCGTAAAAAGGCCGCGTTGCTGGCGTTTTTCCATAGGCTCCGC
CCCCCTGACGAGCATCACAAAAATCGACGCTCAAGTCAGAGGTGGCGAAACCCGACAGGACTATAAAGAT
ACCAGGCGTTTCCCCCTGGAAGCTCCCTCGTGCGCTCTCCTGTTCCGACCCTGCCGCTTACCGGATACCT
GTCCGCCTTTCTCCCTTCGGGAAGCGTGGCGCTTTCTCATAGCTCACGCTGTAGGTATCTCAGTTCGGTG
TAGGTCGTTCGCTCCAAGCTGGGCTGTGTGCACGAACCCCCCGTTCAGCCCGACCGCTGCGCCTTATCCG
GTAACTATCGTCTTGAGTCCAACCCGGTAAGACACGACTTATCGCCACTGGCAGCAGCCACTGGTAACAG
GATTAGCAGAGCGAGGTATGTAGGCGGTGCTACAGAGTTCTTGAAGTGGTGGCCTAACTACGGCTACACT
AGAAGAACAGTATTTGGTATCTGCGCTCTGCTGAAGCCAGTTACCTTCGGAAAAAGAGTTGGTAGCTCTT
GATCCGGCAAACAAACCACCGCTGGTAGCGGTGGTTTTTTTGTTTGCAAGCAGCAGATTACGCGCAGAAA
AAAAGGATCTCAAGAAGATCCTTTGATCTTTTCTACGGGGTCTGACGCTCAGTGGAACGAAAACTCACGT
TAAGGGATTTTGGTCATGAGATTATCAAAAAGGATCTTCACCTAGATCCTTTTAAATTAAAAATGAAGTT
TTAAATCAATCTAAAGTATATATGAGTAAACTTGGTCTGACAGTTACCAATGCTTAATCAGTGAGGCACC
TATCTCAGCGATCTGTCTATTTCGTTCATCCATAGTTGCCTGACTCCCCGTCGTGTAGATAACTACGATA
CGGGAGGGCTTACCATCTGGCCCCAGTGCTGCAATGATACCGCGAGACCCACGCTCACCGGCTCCAGATT
TATCAGCAATAAACCAGCCAGCCGGAAGGGCCGAGCGCAGAAGTGGTCCTGCAACTTTATCCGCCTCCAT
CCAGTCTATTAATTGTTGCCGGGAAGCTAGAGTAAGTAGTTCGCCAGTTAATAGTTTGCGCAACGTTGTT
GCCATTGCTACAGGCATCGTGGTGTCACGCTCGTCGTTTGGTATGGCTTCATTCAGCTCCGGTTCCCAAC
GATCAAGGCGAGTTACATGATCCCCCATGTTGTGCAAAAAAGCGGTTAGCTCCTTCGGTCCTCCGATCGT
TGTCAGAAGTAAGTTGGCCGCAGTGTTATCACTCATGGTTATGGCAGCACTGCATAATTCTCTTACTGTC
ATGCCATCCGTAAGATGCTTTTCTGTGACTGGTGAGTACTCAACCAAGTCATTCTGAGAATAGTGTATGC
GGCGACCGAGTTGCTCTTGCCCGGCGTCAATACGGGATAATACCGCGCCACATAGCAGAACTTTAAAAGT
GCTCATCATTGGAAAACGTTCTTCGGGGCGAAAACTCTCAAGGATCTTACCGCTGTTGAGATCCAGTTCG
ATGTAACCCACTCGTGCACCCAACTGATCTTCAGCATCTTTTACTTTCACCAGCGTTTCTGGGTGAGCAA
AAACAGGAAGGCAAAATGCCGCAAAAAAGGGAATAAGGGCGACACGGAAATGTTGAATACTCATACTCTT
CCTTTTTCAATATTATTGAAGCATTTATCAGGGTTATTGTCTCATGAGCGGATACATATTTGAATGTATT
TAGAAAAATAAACAAATAGGGGTTCCGCGCACATTTCCCCGAAAAGTGCCACCTGAACGAAGCATCTGTG
CTTCATTTTGTAGAACAAAAATGCAACGCGAGAGCGCTAATTTTTCAAACAAAGAATCTGAGCTGCATTT
TTACAGAACAGAAATGCAACGCGAAAGCGCTATTTTACCAACGAAGAATCTGTGCTTCATTTTTGTAAAA
CAAAAATGCAACGCGAGAGCGCTAATTTTTCAAACAAAGAATCTGAGCTGCATTTTTACAGAACAGAAAT
GCAACGCGAGAGCGCTATTTTACCAACAAAGAATCTATACTTCTTTTTTGTTCTACAAAAATGCATCCCG
AGAGCGCTATTTTTCTAACAAAGCATCTTAGATTACTTTTTTTCTCCTTTGTGCGCTCTATAATGCAGTC
TCTTGATAACTTTTTGCACTGTAGGTCCGTTAAGGTTAGAAGAAGGCTACTTTGGTGTCTATTTTCTCTT
CCATAAAAAAAGCCTGACTCCACTTCCCGCGTTTACTGATTACTAGCGAAGCTGCGGGTGCATTTTTTCA
AGATAAAGGCATCCCCGATTATATTCTATACCGATGTGGATTGCGCATACTTTGTGAACAGAAAGTGATA
GCGTTGATGATTCTTCATTGGTCAGAAAATTATGAACGGTTTCTTCTATTTTGTCTCTATATACTACGTA
TAGGAAATGTTTACATTTTCGTATTGTTTTCGATTCACTCTATGAATAGTTCTTACTACAATTTTTTTGT
CTAAAGAGTAATACTAGAGATAAACATAAAAAATGTAGAGGTCGAGTTTAGATGCAAGTTCAAGGAGCGA
AAGGTGGATGGGTAGGTTATATAGGGATATAGCACAGAGATATATAGCAAAGAGATACTTTTGAGCAATG
TTTGTGGAAGCGGTATTCGCAATATTTTAGTAGCTCGTTACAGTCCGGTGCGTTTTTGGTTTTTTGAAAG
TGCGTCTTCAGAGCGCTTTTGGTTTTCAAAAGCGCTCTGAAGTTCCTATACTTTCTAGCTAGAGAATAGG
AACTTCGGAATAGGAACTTCAAAGCGTTTCCGAAAACGAGCGCTTCCGAAAATGCAACGCGAGCTGCGCA
CATACAGCTCACTGTTCACGTCGCACCTATATCTGCGTGTTGCCTGTATATATATATACATGAGAAGAAC
GGCATAGTGCGTGTTTATGCTTAAATGCGTACTTATATGCGTCTATTTATGTAGGATGAAAGGTAGTCTA
GTACCTCCTGTGATATTATCCCATTCCATGCGGGGTATCGTATGCTTCCTTCAGCACTACCCTTTAGCTG
TTCTATATGCTGCCACTCCTCAATTGGATTAGTCTCATCCTTCAATGCTATCATTTCCTTTGATATTGGA
TCATCTAAGAAACCATTATTATCATGACATTAACCTATAAAAATAGGCGTATCACGAGGCCCTTTCGTC
Features (pLannotate 1.2.2; 19 found; start..end, strand, type, name):
    137..186     +  misc_feature   bom (fragment): basis of mobility region from pBR322
    187..267     -  CDS            MRM1 (fragment): MRM1_YEAST - Also known as PET56 From Saccharomyces cerevisiae (strain ATCC 204508 / S288c) (Baker's yeast).
    317..504     +  promoter       HIS3 promoter: S. cerevisiae HIS3
    505..1164    +  CDS            HIS3: HIS7_YEAST - Experimental evidence at protein level: Swiss-Prot protein existence level 1. From Saccharomyces cerevisiae (strain ATCC 204508 / S288c) (Baker's yeast).
   1375..1426    +  misc_feature   bom (fragment): basis of mobility region from pBR322
   1454..1882    -  rep_origin     f1 ori (sequence partly withheld): f1 bacteriophage origin of replication; arrow indicates direction of (+) strand synthesis
   1886..2041    -  CDS            lacZα (fragment): LacZα fragment of β-galactosidase; lacZ fragment
   2049..2067    +  promoter       T7 promoter: promoter for bacteriophage T7 RNA polymerase
   2076..2183    -  misc_feature   MCS: pBluescript multiple cloning site
   2196..2214    -  promoter       T3 promoter: promoter for bacteriophage T3 RNA polymerase
   2259..2275    -  protein_bind   lac operator: The lac repressor binds to the lac operator to inhibit transcription in E. coli. This inhibition can be relieved by adding lactose or isopropyl-β-D-thiogalactopyranoside (IPTG). lac repressor encoded by lacI
   2283..2313    -  promoter       lac promoter: promoter for the E. coli lac operon
   2328..2349    -  protein_bind   CAP binding site: CAP binding activates transcription in the presence of cAMP. E. coli catabolite activator protein
   2362..2454    -  CDS            lacI (fragment): lac repressor; lacI; The lac repressor binds to the lac operator to inhibit transcription in E. coli. This inhibition can be relieved by adding lactose or isopropyl-β-D-thiogalactopyranoside (IPTG).
   2637..3225    -  rep_origin     ori: high-copy-number ColE1/pMB1/pBR322/pUC origin of replication
   3396..4256    -  CDS            AmpR: β-lactamase; bla; confers resistance to ampicillin, carbenicillin, and related antibiotics
   4257..4361    -  promoter       AmpR promoter: bla
   4388..5734    -  rep_origin     2μ ori: yeast 2μ plasmid origin of replication
   5801..35      +  CDS            rop (fragment) (across the origin): Rop protein, which maintains plasmids at low copy number; rop
