[The description below was written by a language model from this plasmid's Addgene catalogue record and pLannotate feature annotations shown in this document.]
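Description:
pRSII423 is an empty yeast–E. coli shuttle vector of the redesigned pRS42x series, a 5,801 bp episomal plasmid intended for genetic manipulation of Saccharomyces cerevisiae. In yeast it replicates through a 2μ origin, which normally gives multicopy maintenance. According to the record, this origin was taken from YEplac195 and had its XbaI site removed. Yeast selection relies on the HIS3 auxotrophic marker, expressed from its own HIS3 promoter, which complements histidine auxotrophy in his3 strains. The depositor notes that the HIS3 coding sequence was silently recoded to eliminate HindIII, KpnI and PstI sites without changing the His3 protein, presumably so that these enzymes are more useful for cloning in the polylinker. In E. coli the plasmid is maintained at high copy by a ColE1/pUC-type origin and selected with ampicillin through the β-lactamase gene and its promoter. An f1 phage origin is also present, which allows production of single-stranded DNA with helper phage.

The cloning region is the pBluescript-type multiple cloning site embedded in a lacZα fragment downstream of the lac promoter, operator and CAP binding site, an arrangement that ordinarily supports blue/white screening for inserts. T7 and T3 phage promoters flank the polylinker, and the M13 forward, M13 reverse and T7 primer sites serve for sequencing inserts. The vector carries no yeast promoter for driving an insert, so cloned genes must bring their own regulatory sequences. The short annotated bom, rop, lacI and MRM1/PET56 fragments appear to be remnants of parental backbone and HIS3-flanking sequence rather than functional elements. Typical use is restriction cloning of yeast genes or genomic fragments for high-copy expression or complementation.
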