Addgene plasmid #35464: pRSII423
Purpose: (Empty Backbone)
Depositing lab: Steven Haase. Depositing organization: Duke University. Publication: New and Redesigned pRS Plasmid Shuttle Vectors for Genetic Manipulation of Saccharomycescerevisiae. Chee MK, Haase SB. G3 (Bethesda). 2012 May;2(5):515-26. Epub 2012 May 1. 10.1534/g3.111.001917 PubMed 22670222.
Backbone
  Vector backbone: pRS42x
  Backbone manufacturer: Stratagene
  Backbone size (bp): 5801
  Modifications to backbone: 2 micron replication origin is from YEplac195 and has had its XbaI site removed.
  Vector type: Yeast 2 micron vector
  Promoter: None
  Selectable markers: HIS3
Growth in bacteria
  Bacterial resistance: Ampicillin, 100 μg/mL
  Growth temperature: 37°C
  Growth strain: DH5alpha
  Copy number: High Copy
Gene/Insert
  Cloning method: Restriction Enzyme
  Sequencing primers: 5′ M13 Forward, T7; 3′ M13 Reverse
Resource information
  A portion of this plasmid was derived from a plasmid made by: Daniel J Lew, Duke University Medical Center Chandra Tucker, Duke University (now at University of Colorado, Denver)
Terms and licenses: Academic/Nonprofit Terms; Industry Terms: Not Available to Industry
Depositor comments: HIS3 has been modified to remove HindIII, KpnI and PstI sites without altering the amino acid sequence of the His3 protein.
How to cite: pRSII423 was a gift from Steven Haase (Addgene plasmid # 35464 ; http://n2t.net/addgene:35464 ; RRID:Addgene_35464)
