>Addgene plasmid #35464 | pRSII423 | addgene partial sequence | sequence record 53742 | M13_pUC_fwd
GAATTGGGTACCGGGCCCCCCCTCGAGGTCGACGGTATCGATAAGCTTGATATCGAATTCCTGCAGCCCG
GGGGATCCACTAGTTCTAGAGCGGCCGCCACCGCGGTGGAGCTCCAGCTTTTGTTCCCTTTAGTGAGGGT
TAATTGCGCGCTTGGCGTAATCATGGTCATAGCTGTTTCCTGTGTGAAATTGTTATCCGCTCACAATTCC
ACACAACATACGAGCCGGAAGCATAAAGTGTAAAGCCTGGGGTGCCTAATGAGTGAGCTAACTCACATTA
ATTGCGTTGCGCTCACTGCCCGCTTTCCAGTCGGGAAACCTGTCGTGCCAGCTGCATTAATGAATCGGCC
AACGCGCGGGGAGAGGCGGTTTGCGTATTGGGCGCTCTTCCGCTTCCTCGCTCACTGACTCGCTGCGCTC
GGTCGTTCGGCTGCGGCGAGCGGTATCAGCTCACTCAAAGGCGGTAATACGGTTATCCACAGAATCAGGG
GATAACGCAGGAAAGAACATGTGAGCAAAAGGCCAGCAAAAGGCCAGGAACCGTAAAAAGGCCGCGTTGC
TGGCGTTTTTCCATAGGCTCCGCCCCCCTGACGAGCATCACAAAAATCGACGCTCAAGTCAGAGGTGGCG
AAACCCGACAGGACTATAAAGATACCA
