>Addgene plasmid #35464 | pRSII423 | addgene partial sequence | sequence record 54014 | pRSII-F1 5'-CGGCATCAGAGCAGATTGTAC-3'
AGCTTGGTGAGCGCTAGGAGTCACTGCCAGGTATCGTTTGAACACGGCATTAGTCAGGGAAGTCATAACA
CAGTCCTTTCCCGCAATTTTCTTTTTCTATTACTCTTGGCCTCCTCTAGTACACTCTATATTTTTTTATG
CCTCGGTAATGATTTTCATTTTTTTTTTTCCACCTAGCGGATGACTCTTTTTTTTTCTTAGCGATTGGCA
TTATCACATAATGAATTATACATTATATAAAGTAATGTGATTTCTTCGAAGAATATACTAAAAAATGAGC
AGGCAAGATAAACGAAGGCAAAGATGACAGAGCAGAAAGCCCTAGTAAAGCGTATTACAAATGAAACCAA
GATTCAGATTGCGATCTCTTTAAAGGGTGGTCCCCTAGCGATAGAGCACTCGATCTTCCCAGAAAAAGAG
GCAGAAGCAGTAGCAGAACAGGCCACACAATCGCAAGTGATTAACGTCCACACAGGTATAGGGTTTCTGG
ACCATATGATACATGCTCTGGCCAAGCATTCCGGCTGGTCGCTAATCGTTGAGTGCATTGGTGACTTACA
CATAGACGACCATCACACCACTGAAGACTGCGGGATTGCTCTCGGTCAAGCATTTAAAGAGGCCCTAGGG
GCCGTGCGTGGAGTAAAAAGGTTTGGATCAGGATTTGCGCCTTTGGATGAGGCACTTTCCAGAGCGGTGG
TAGATCTTTCGAACAGGCCGTACGCAGTTGTCGAACTTGGTTTGCA
