>Addgene plasmid #35464 | pRSII423 | addgene partial sequence | sequence record 54028 | pGEX3
AGGGCCTCGTGATACGCCTATTTTTATAGGTTAATGTCATGATAATAATGGTTTCTTAGTATGATCCAAT
ATCAAAGGAAATGATAGCATTGAAGGATGAGACTAATCCAATTGAGGAGTGGCAGCATATAGAACAGCTA
AAGGGTAGTGCTGAAGGAAGCATACGATACCCCGCATGGAATGGGATAATATCACAGGAGGTACTAGACT
ACCTTTCATCCTACATAAATAGACGCATATAAGTACGCATTTAAGCATAAACACGCACTATGCCGTTCTT
CTCATGTATATATATATACAGGCAACACGCAGATATAGGTGCGACGTGAACAGTGAGCTGTATGTGCGCA
GCTCGCGTTGCATTTTCGGAAGCGCTCGTTTTCGGAAACGCTTTGAAGTTCCTATTCCGAAGTTCCTATT
CTCTAGCTAGAAAGTATAGGAACTTCAGAGCGCTTTTGAAAACCAAAAGCGCTCTGAAGACGCACTTTCA
AAAAACCAAAAACGCACCGGACTGTAACGAGCTACTAAAATATTGCGAATACCGCTTCCACAAACATTGC
TCAAAAGTATCTCTTTGCTATATATCTCTGTGCTATATCCCTATATAACCTACCCATCCACCTTTCGCTC
CTTGAACTTGCATCTAAACTCGACCTCTACATTTTTTATGTTTATCTCTAGTATTACTCTTTAGACAAAA
AAATTGTAGTAAGAACTATTCATAGAGTGAATCGAAA
